Addgene plasmid #71074: pFOSGE_CUS1A03
Purpose: Gateway entry clone
Depositing lab: Alexander Stark. Depositing organization: Research Institute of Molecular Pathology (IMP). Publication: Transcriptional regulators form diverse groups with context-dependent regulatory functions. Stampfel G, Kazmar T, Frank O, Wienerroither S, Reiter F, Stark A. Nature. 2015 Nov 9. doi: 10.1038/nature15545. PubMed 26550828.
Backbone
  Vector backbone: pDONR221
  Backbone manufacturer: Invitrogen
  Backbone size w/o insert (bp): 4762
  Vector type: Gateway entry vector
Growth in bacteria
  Bacterial resistance: Kanamycin, 50 μg/mL
  Growth temperature: 37°C
  Growth strain: DH5alpha
  Copy number: High Copy
Gene/Insert
  Gene/Insert name: CG11539 (alt names: FBgn0039859; CG11539, FBtr0085868)
  Species: D. melanogaster (fly)
  Insert size (bp): 600
  Cloning method: Gateway Cloning
  Sequencing primers: 5′ M13-F20; 3′ M13R
Terms and licenses: Academic/Nonprofit Terms; Industry Terms: Not Available to Industry
How to cite: pFOSGE_CUS1A03 was a gift from Alexander Stark (Addgene plasmid # 71074 ; http://n2t.net/addgene:71074 ; RRID:Addgene_71074)
