[The description below was written by a language model from this plasmid's Addgene catalogue record.]
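Description:
pFOSGE_CUS1A03 is a Gateway entry clone built on the commercial pDONR221 donor backbone and carrying a roughly 600 bp insert corresponding to the Drosophila melanogaster gene CG11539. It is a bacterial cloning plasmid rather than an expression vector: it is maintained at high copy in standard E. coli cloning strains and selected with kanamycin. The insert was introduced by Gateway recombination, which in a pDONR-type vector normally replaces the counter-selectable donor cassette with the gene of interest and leaves it flanked by attL recombination sites. No feature table accompanies the record, so the exact site arrangement, the boundaries of the insert, and whether a stop codon is retained are not documented here. M13 forward and reverse primer sites on either side of the cloning region are listed for sequence verification.

As an entry clone, the plasmid has no stated promoter, tag or reporter of its own. Its role is to serve as a sequence-verified source from which the CG11539 sequence can be moved by LR recombination into any compatible destination vector, which then supplies the promoter, fusion partners and host-specific elements. The associated publication concerns the context-dependent regulatory functions of transcriptional regulators, suggesting that this clone belongs to a larger collection of fly factor entry clones assembled for functional testing. The record itself states the purpose only as a Gateway entry clone and does not specify which destination vectors or assays were used.
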