>Addgene plasmid #71074 | pFOSGE_CUS1A03 | depositor partial sequence | sequence record 127016 | insert
ATGCATCTAAACGAGAACACCAAAATACTGGGTCACAGGGTCATCCTTGTGCCCTACGAAGCGCGCCACG
TGCCCAAGTACCACGAGTGGATGAGCAACGAGACCCTGAGGGAGTTGACCGCATCCGAGGAACTGACCTT
AGAAGAGGAGCACGAGATGCAAAGGAGTTGGAGGGAGGACAGCGACAAGCTGACCTTCATTGTCCTGGAT
GCAGAGACTTATTCGCGTGATCAGGATGAGATTGCCGCCATGGTGGGCGACACCAATCTCTTCCTGCACC
AAGATCCCGATAGCCAGATACCAACGGCGGAGGCGGAAATCATGATTGCCGAACCTTATGCACGGGGCAA
GGGATTCGGCAGGGAAGCCATGCTCCTCATGCTCAAGTACGCCCAATCGCAGCCCCAGCTTAAATTGGAT
AAATTCGAGGTCAAGATCGACATGGACAACGCTGCATCGCTGCATTTGTTTAAGAGTTTTATGTTCGTGG
AGACGCGTCGAGTGGAGATCTTCCACGAGGTCACCCTGGAGCGACCTATCACTCCAGATTGGATCAACTG
GCTGGACCAGCAGGTGGATCTGCGTATGCAGTGCTATCAG
