>Addgene plasmid #71074 | pFOSGE_CUS1A03 | addgene partial sequence | sequence record 130989 | M13-F20 5'-TGTAAAACGACGGCCAGT-3'
GATAGTGACCTGTTCGTTGCAACAAATTGATGAGCAATGCTTTTTTATAATGCCAACTTTGTACAAAAAA
GCAGGCTTCATGCATCTAAACGAGAACACCAAAATACTGGGTCACAGGGTCATCCTTGTGCCCTACGAAG
CGCGCCACGTGCCCAAGTACCACGAGTGGATGAGCAACGAGACCCTGAGGGAGTTGACCGCATCCGAGGA
ACTGACCTTAGAAGAGGAGCACGAGATGCAAAGGAGTTGGAGGGAGGACAGCGACAAGCTGACCTTCATT
GTCCTGGATGCAGAGACTTATTCGCGTGATCAGGATGAGATTGCCGCCATGGTGGGCGACACCAATCTCT
TCCTGCACCAAGATCCCGATAGCCAGATACCAACGGCGGAGGCGGAAATCATGATTGCCGAACCTTATGC
ACGGGGCAAGGGATTCGGCAGGGAAGCCATGCTCCTCATGCTCAAGTACGCCCAATCGCAGCCCCAGCTT
AAATTGGATAAATTCGAGGTCAAGATCGACATGGACAACGCTGCATCGCTGCATTTGTTTAAGAGTTTTA
TGTTCGTGGAGACGCGTCGAGTGGAGATCTTCCACGAGGTCACCCTGGAGCGACCTATCACTCCAGATTG
GATCAACTGG
