>Addgene plasmid #71074 | pFOSGE_CUS1A03 | addgene partial sequence | sequence record 130990 | M13-Rev 5'-CAGGAAACAGCTATGACC-3'
TAATGATTTTATTTTGACTGATAGTGACCTGTTCGTTGCAACAAATTGATAAGCAATGCTTTCTTATAAT
GCCAACTTTGTACAAGAAAGCTGGGTCCTGATAGCACTGCATACGCAGATCCACCTGCTGGTCCAGCCAG
TTGATCCAATCTGGAGTGATAGGTCGCTCCAGGGTGACCTCGTGGAAGATCTCCACTCGACGCGTCTCCA
CGAACATAAAACTCTTAAACAAATGCAGCGATGCAGCGTTGTCCATGTCGATCTTGACCTCGAATTTATC
CAATTTAAGCTGGGGCTGCGATTGGGCGTACTTGAGCATGAGGAGCATGGCTTCCCTGCCGAATCCCTTG
CCCCGTGCATAAGGTTCGGCAATCATGATTTCCGCCTCCGCCGTTGGTATCTGGCTATCGGGATCTTGGT
GCAGGAAGAGATTGGTGTCGCCCACCATGGCGGCAATCTCATCCTGATCACGCGAATAAGTCTCTGCATC
CAGGACAATGAAGGTCAGCTTGTCGCTGTCCTCCCTCCAACTCCTTT
